>Addgene plasmid #163295 | W6I5R7 | addgene full sequence | sequence record 354279 | Addgene NGS Result
TAATACGACTCACTATAGGGGAATTGTGAGCGGATAACAATTCCCCTCTAGAAATAATTTTGTTTAACTT
TAAGAAGGAGATATACATATGGTTGCAGAAAGTGGTCAAGGAGTAAGCTTCGCGGCATGCCACGAAGCGG
GCTGTCAAGGATGTGGCTCGTCAATGTCCGGATTTCACACACAAGATGCCCCTGATTCGGAGCAGGGTGT
TGTCGATACAGTTCAAGCTGCGGTTGCTCGTCGTGAGACATTATGTATCGAGGGTAATGCAACCAAAGCC
GCCATGTTACGTCCTGTACGTGCGGATCGTGTGTTATCAACCCGCCATCTTGCGGGAATTACCCTTTATT
CACCAAACGAGATGATTATCTCAGCTCGTCCAGGAACTCCAATCGATGTTTTAGAAGCGGCATTAGCGGA
GCATCGTCAGATCCTGATCGCCGAACCCCCGGACCTTCGTCATATGCTGTGTAGTGGCGAAGCGCAAACT
TTACCACAAACTTTAGGCGGGTTGGTGGCAACCAATTTAGCGGGTCCGCGTCGTATCCAATATGGCTCGT
TTCGTGATCATGTGTTAGGCGTCCGTGCCGTTAATGGTCGCGGAGAGCTGATTCATAGCGGTGGTCGTGT
CCTCAAGAACGTTACCGGCCTGGATTTCTCCAAACTGTTAACCGGTAGCTTCGGCACTCTTGCAGTCCTC
ACCGAGATTACGTTGAAAGTGTTGCCGGCCGATGAAACGGTAGGGACACTCATTTTACCTTGTAGCTCTC
CTGAACAGGCCGTGCATCTGCTCTCCGCCGGATTAGGAAGTCCATTTGGGGTTACCGGAGCAGCCTGGGT
CGCACACCTGGATGCTGCGTGTGGTCCGGCGGCGTTGCTTCGTATCGAGGCATTCGCTCCTAGTGCCCAC
TACCGTCTTGAGAAACTCCAAGCGATGCTTGGCGGTCATCTGTTGGGTCATAAAGAAAGTGTTACACTTT
GGCGTGATGTCCGCGACGTTCGCTTTCTCACCCACGCGCCGACTGATGCAATTTGGCGTGTTTCTGTGGC
ACCGAGCGTTGGCCCCGCGATCGTTAGCACGGCACAACAATCGGGTGGCGCAGTTCAAATGGATTGGGGT
GGCGGATTGGTCTGGGTGAGCGCACCAGCCAATACCGAAACCCACCATGCGTTGACACGTGCAGTTGCCT
CAGTGAAAGGTAGCTGGACCTTAATGCGTGCGCCGGATGCCATGCGTCAAGCAGTTGATGTTATCCCACC
AGAGCCGGCCGCCCTGGCTCGTTTGGGTGCAGGTGTGCGCGAAGCATTCGACCCATATGGCTTATTTAAC
CGCGGCCGTATGCGCGTGGTTAGTGCGGCCGCACTCGAGCATCATCACCATCACCACCACCACCACCACT
GAGATCCGGCTGCTAACAAAGCCCGAAAGGAAGCTGAGTTGGCTGCTGCCACCGCTGAGCAATAACTAGC
ATAACCCCTTGGGGCCTCTAAACGGGTCTTGAGGGGTTTTTTGCTGAAAGGAGGAACTATATCCGGATTG
GCGAATGGG
[124 nt withheld, positions 1550-1673]
C
[91 nt withheld, positions 1675-1765]
A
[49 nt withheld, positions 1767-1815]
CCTTTGACGTTGGAGTCCACGTTCTTT
[37 nt withheld, positions 1843-1879]
ACCCTATCTCGGTCTATTCTTTTGATTTATAAGGGATTTTGCCGATTTCGGCCTATTGGTTAAAAAATGA
GCTGATTTAACAAAAATTTAACGCGAATTTTAACAAAATATTAACGCTTACAATTTAGGTGGCACTTTTC
GGGGAAATGTGCGCGGAACCCCTATTTGTTTATTTTTCTAAATACATTCAAATATGTATCCGCTCATGAG
ACAATAACCCTGATAAATGCTTCAATAATATTGAAAAAGGAAGAGTATGAGTATTCAACATTTCCGTGTC
GCCCTTATTCCCTTTTTTGCGGCATTTTGCCTTCCTGTTTTTGCTCACCCAGAAACGCTGGTGAAAGTAA
AAGATGCTGAAGATCAGTTGGGTGCACGAGTGGGTTACATCGAACTGGATCTCAACAGCGGTAAGATCCT
TGAGAGTTTTCGCCCCGAAGAACGTTTTCCAATGATGAGCACTTTTAAAGTTCTGCTATGTGGCGCGGTA
TTATCCCGTATTGACGCCGGGCAAGAGCAACTCGGTCGCCGCATACACTATTCTCAGAATGACTTGGTTG
AGTACTCACCAGTCACAGAAAAGCATCTTACGGATGGCATGACAGTAAGAGAATTATGCAGTGCTGCCAT
AACCATGAGTGATAACACTGCGGCCAACTTACTTCTGACAACGATCGGAGGACCGAAGGAGCTAACCGCT
TTTTTGCACAACATGGGGGATCATGTAACTCGCCTTGATCGTTGGGAACCGGAGCTGAATGAAGCCATAC
CAAACGACGAGCGTGACACCACGATGCCTGCAGCAATGGCAACAACGTTGCGCAAACTATTAACTGGCGA
ACTACTTACTCTAGCTTCCCGGCAACAATTAATAGACTGGATGGAGGCGGATAAAGTTGCAGGACCACTT
CTGCGCTCGGCCCTTCCGGCTGGCTGGTTTATTGCTGATAAATCTGGAGCCGGTGAGCGTGGGTCTCGCG
GTATCATTGCAGCACTGGGGCCAGATGGTAAGCCCTCCCGTATCGTAGTTATCTACACGACGGGGAGTCA
GGCAACTATGGATGAACGAAATAGACAGATCGCTGAGATAGGTGCCTCACTGATTAAGCATTGGTAACTG
TCAGACCAAGTTTACTCATATATACTTTAGATTGATTTAAAACTTCATTTTTAATTTAAAAGGATCTAGG
TGAAGATCCTTTTTGATAATCTCATGACCAAAATCCCTTAACGTGAGTTTTCGTTCCACTGAGCGTCAGA
CCCCGTAGAAAAGATCAAAGGATCTTCTTGAGATCCTTTTTTTCTGCGCGTAATCTGCTGCTTGCAAACA
AAAAAACCACCGCTACCAGCGGTGGTTTGTTTGCCGGATCAAGAGCTACCAACTCTTTTTCCGAAGGTAA
CTGGCTTCAGCAGAGCGCAGATACCAAATACTGTCCTTCTAGTGTAGCCGTAGTTAGGCCACCACTTCAA
GAACTCTGTAGCACCGCCTACATACCTCGCTCTGCTAATCCTGTTACCAGTGGCTGCTGCCAGTGGCGAT
AAGTCGTGTCTTACCGGGTTGGACTCAAGACGATAGTTACCGGATAAGGCGCAGCGGTCGGGCTGAACGG
GGGGTTCGTGCACACAGCCCAGCTTGGAGCGAACGACCTACACCGAACTGAGATACCTACAGCGTGAGCT
ATGAGAAAGCGCCACGCTTCCCGAAGGGAGAAAGGCGGACAGGTATCCGGTAAGCGGCAGGGTCGGAACA
GGAGAGCGCACGAGGGAGCTTCCAGGGGGAAACGCCTGGTATCTTTATAGTCCTGTCGGGTTTCGCCACC
TCTGACTTGAGCGTCGATTTTTGTGATGCTCGTCAGGGGGGCGGAGCCTATGGAAAAACGCCAGCAACGC
GGCCTTTTTACGGTTCCTGGCCTTTTGCTGGCCTTTTGCTCACATGTTCTTTCCTGCGTTATCCCCTGAT
TCTGTGGATAACCGTATTACCGCCTTTGAGTGAGCTGATACCGCTCGCCGCAGCCGAACGACCGAGCGCA
GCGAGTCAGTGAGCGAGGAAGCGGAAGAGCGCCTGATGCGGTATTTTCTCCTTACGCATCTGTGCGGTAT
TTCACACCGCAATGGTGCACTCTCAGTACAATCTGCTCTGATGCCGCATAGTTAAGCCAGTATACACTCC
GCTATCGCTACGTGACTGGGTCATGGCTGCGCCCCGACACCCGCCAACACCCGCTGACGCGCCCTGACGG
GCTTGTCTGCTCCCGGCATCCGCTTACAGACAAGCTGTGACCGTCTCCGGGAGCTGCATGTGTCAGAGGT
TTTCACCGTCATCACCGAAACGCGCGAGGCAGCTGCGGTAAAGCTCATCAGCGTGGTCGTGAAGCGATTC
ACAGATGTCTGCCTGTTCATCCGCGTCCAGCTCGTTGAGTTTCTCCAGAAGCGTTAATGTCTGGCTTCTG
ATAAAGCGGGCCATGTTAAGGGCGGTTTTTTCCTGTTTGGTCACTGATGCCTCCGTGTAAGGGGGATTTC
TGTTCATGGGGGTAATGATACCGATGAAACGAGAGAGGATGCTCACGATACGGGTTACTGATGATGAACA
TGCCCGGTTACTGGAACGTTGTGAGGGTAAACAACTGGCGGTATGGATGCGGCGGGACCAGAGAAAAATC
ACTCAGGGTCAATGCCAGCGCTTCGTTAATACAGATGTAGGTGTTCCACAGGGTAGCCAGCAGCATCCTG
CGATGCAGATCCGGAACATAATGGTGCAGGGCGCTGACTTCCGCGTTTCCAGACTTTACGAAACACGGAA
ACCGAAGACCATTCATGTTGTTGCTCAGGTCGCAGACGTTTTGCAGCAGCAGTCGCTTCACGTTCGCTCG
CGTATCGGTGATTCATTCTGCTAACCAGTAAGGCAACCCCGCCAGCCTAGCCGGGTCCTCAACGACAGGA
GCACGATCATGCGCACCCGTGGGGCCGCCATGCCGGCGATAATGGCCTGCTTCTCGCCGAAACGTTTGGT
GGCGGGACCAGTGACGAAGGCTTGAGCGAGGGCGTGCAAGATTCCGAATACCGCAAGCGACAGGCCGATC
ATCGTCGCGCTCCAGCGAAAGCGGTCCTCGCCGAAAATGACCCAGAGCGCTGCCGGCACCTGTCCTACGA
GTTGCATGATAAAGAAGACAGTCATAAGTGCGGCGACGATAGTCATGCCCCGCGCCCACCGGAAGGAGCT
GACTGGGTTGAAGGCTCTCAAGGGCATCGGTCGAGATCCCGGTGCCTAATGAGTGAGCTAACTTACATTA
ATTGCGTTGCGCTCACTGCCCGCTTTCCAGTCGGGAAACCTGTCGTGCCAGCTGCATTAATGAATCGGCC
AACGCGCGGGGAGAGGCGGTTTGCGTATTGGGCGCCAGGGTGGTTTTTCTTTTCACCAGTGAGACGGGCA
ACAGCTGATTGCCCTTCACCGCCTGGCCCTGAGAGAGTTGCAGCAAGCGGTCCACGCTGGTTTGCCCCAG
CAGGCGAAAATCCTGTTTGATGGTGGTTAACGGCGGGATATAACATGAGCTGTCTTCGGTATCGTCGTAT
CCCACTACCGAGATATCCGCACCAACGCGCAGCCCGGACTCGGTAATGGCGCGCATTGCGCCCAGCGCCA
TCTGATCGTTGGCAACCAGCATCGCAGTGGGAACGATGCCCTCATTCAGCATTTGCATGGTTTGTTGAAA
ACCGGACATGGCACTCCAGTCGCCTTCCCGTTCCGCTATCGGCTGAATTTGATTGCGAGTGAGATATTTA
TGCCAGCCAGCCAGACGCAGACGCGCCGAGACAGAACTTAATGGGCCCGCTAACAGCGCGATTTGCTGGT
GACCCAATGCGACCAGATGCTCCACGCCCAGTCGCGTACCGTCTTCATGGGAGAAAATAATACTGTTGAT
GGGTGTCTGGTCAGAGACATCAAGAAATAACGCCGGAACATTAGTGCAGGCAGCTTCCACAGCAATGGCA
TCCTGGTCATCCAGCGGATAGTTAATGATCAGCCCACTGACGCGTTGCGCGAGAAGATTGTGCACCGCCG
CTTTACAGGCTTCGACGCCGCTTCGTTCTACCATCGACACCACCACGCTGGCACCCAGTTGATCGGCGCG
AGATTTAATCGCCGCGACAATTTGCGACGGCGCGTGCAGGGCCAGACTGGAGGTGGCAACGCCAATCAGC
AACGACTGTTTGCCCGCCAGTTGTTGTGCCACGCGGTTGGGAATGTAATTCAGCTCCGCCATCGCCGCTT
CCACTTTTTCCCGCGTTTTCGCAGAAACGTGGCTGGCCTGGTTCACCACGCGGGAAACGGTCTGATAAGA
GACACCGGCATACTCTGCGACATCGTATAACGTTACTGGTTTCACATTCACCACCCTGAATTGACTCTCT
TCCGGGCGCTATCATGCCATACCGCGAAAGGTTTTGCGCCATTCGATGGTGTCCGGGATCTCGACGCTCT
CCCTTATGCGACTCCTGCATTAGGAAGCAGCCCAGTAGTAGGTTGAGGCCGTTGAGCACCGCCGCCGCAA
GGAATGGTGCATGCAAGGAGATGGCGCCCAACAGTCCCCCGGCCACGGGGCCTGCCACCATACCCACGCC
GAAACAAGCGCTCATGAGCCCGAAGTGGCGAGCCCGATCTTCCCCATCGGTGATGTCGGCGATATAGGCG
CCAGCAACCGCACCTGTGGCGCCGGTGATGCCGGCCACGATGCGTCCGGCGTAGAGGATCGAGATCTCGA
TCCCGCGAAAT
Features (pLannotate 1.2.2; 18 found; start..end, strand, type, name):
      1..19      +  promoter       T7 promoter: promoter for bacteriophage T7 RNA polymerase
     20..44      +  protein_bind   lac operator: The lac repressor binds to the lac operator to inhibit transcription in E. coli. This inhibition can be relieved by adding lactose or isopropyl-β-D-thiogalactopyranoside (IPTG). lac repressor encoded by lacI
     59..81      +  RBS            RBS: efficient ribosome binding site from bacteriophage T7 gene 10 (Olins and Rangwala, 1989)
   1376..1399    +  CDS            9xHis (fragment): 9xHis affinity tag
   1409..1458    +  CDS            SET1 (fragment): solubility-enhancement tag derived from T7 phage gene 10B
   1466..1513    +  terminator     T7 terminator: transcription terminator for bacteriophage T7 RNA polymerase
   1550..1978    +  rep_origin     f1 ori (sequence partly withheld): f1 bacteriophage origin of replication; arrow indicates direction of (+) strand synthesis
   2031..2135    +  promoter       AmpR promoter: bla
   2136..2996    +  CDS            AmpR: β-lactamase; bla; confers resistance to ampicillin, carbenicillin, and related antibiotics
   3167..3755    +  rep_origin     ori: high-copy-number ColE1/pMB1/pBR322/pUC origin of replication
   3941..4080    -  misc_feature   bom: basis of mobility region from pBR322
   4182..4373    -  CDS            rop: Rop protein, which maintains plasmids at low copy number; rop
   4390..4770    +  CDS            YPB1_ECOLX: Protein predicted: Swiss-Prot protein existence level 4. From Escherichia coli.
   4842..5133    -  CDS            TcR (fragment): tetracycline efflux protein; tet; confers resistance to tetracycline
   5148..5169    -  protein_bind   CAP binding site: CAP binding activates transcription in the presence of cAMP. E. coli catabolite activator protein
   5182..6264    -  CDS            lacI: lac repressor; lacI; The lac repressor binds to the lac operator to inhibit transcription in E. coli. This inhibition can be relieved by adding lactose or isopropyl-β-D-thiogalactopyranoside (IPTG).
   6265..6342    -  promoter       lacI promoter: lacI
   6350..6629    -  CDS            TcR (fragment): tetracycline efflux protein; tet; confers resistance to tetracycline
