[The description below was written by a language model from this plasmid's Addgene catalogue record and pLannotate feature annotations shown in this document.]
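Description:
W6I5R7 is a bacterial expression plasmid built on the pET21a(+) backbone for inducible production of a flavoprotein oxidoreductase from Granulibacter bethesdensis; the construct name is simply the UniProt identifier of the encoded protein. The sequenced record is 6,650 nt. It is propagated in E. coli through a ColE1/pBR322-type origin and selected with ampicillin via the β-lactamase gene under its own promoter. The catalogue lists it as high copy, although the feature table also shows the pBR322-derived rop gene and bom region, which normally moderate copy number. An f1 phage origin is also present, along with short non-functional tetracycline-resistance fragments that are remnants of the backbone's pBR322 ancestry.

The expression cassette follows the standard pET design: a T7 promoter immediately followed by a lac operator, then the strong ribosome binding site from T7 gene 10. The insert itself is not annotated in the feature table but presumably occupies the unannotated span between the RBS and a C-terminal polyhistidine tag, after which comes the T7 terminator. The plasmid-borne lacI gene supplies the lac repressor, so transcription stays off until IPTG or lactose is added in a host that supplies T7 RNA polymerase. The catalogue records an N-terminal T7 tag and a C-terminal 10xHis tag; the automated annotation detects only a partial 9xHis match and no N-terminal T7 tag, so the exact tag configuration is best confirmed from the sequence. The His tag allows metal-affinity purification. According to the associated study, the plasmid belongs to work that experimentally tested enzyme functional annotations in the EC 1.1.3.15 class, for which recombinant protein would be expressed and its activity assessed.
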