Addgene plasmid #163295: W6I5R7
Purpose: Inducible expression of UniProt identifier W6I5R7
Depositing lab: Martin Engqvist. Depositing organization: Chalmers University of Technology. Publication: Experimental and computational investigation of enzyme functional annotations uncovers misannotation in the EC 1.1.3.15 enzyme class. Rembeza E, Engqvist MKM. PLoS Comput Biol. 2021 Sep 23;17(9):e1009446. doi: 10.1371/journal.pcbi.1009446. eCollection 2021 Sep. PubMed 34555022.
Backbone
  Vector backbone: pET21a(+)
  Vector type: Bacterial Expression
Growth in bacteria
  Bacterial resistance: Ampicillin, 100 μg/mL
  Growth temperature: 37°C
  Growth strain: DH5alpha
  Copy number: High Copy
Gene/Insert
  Gene/Insert name: W6I5R7 (alt name: flavoprotein oxidoreductase)
  Species: Granulibacter bethesdensis
  Promoter: T7
  Tag / fusion protein: T7 (N terminal on backbone); 10xHis (C terminal on backbone)
  Cloning method: Unknown
  Sequencing primers: 5′ T7; 3′ T7-term
Terms and licenses: Academic/Nonprofit Terms; Industry Terms: Not Available to Industry
Depositor comments: Insert name is a UniProt identifier
How to cite: W6I5R7 was a gift from Martin Engqvist (Addgene plasmid # 163295 ; http://n2t.net/addgene:163295 ; RRID:Addgene_163295)
