>Addgene plasmid #163295 | W6I5R7 | depositor partial sequence | sequence record 316464 | insert gene sequence
ATGGTTGCAGAAAGTGGTCAAGGAGTAAGCTTCGCGGCATGCCACGAAGCGGGCTGTCAAGGATGTGGCT
CGTCAATGTCCGGATTTCACACACAAGATGCCCCTGATTCGGAGCAGGGTGTTGTCGATACAGTTCAAGC
TGCGGTTGCTCGTCGTGAGACATTATGTATCGAGGGTAATGCAACCAAAGCCGCCATGTTACGTCCTGTA
CGTGCGGATCGTGTGTTATCAACCCGCCATCTTGCGGGAATTACCCTTTATTCACCAAACGAGATGATTA
TCTCAGCTCGTCCAGGAACTCCAATCGATGTTTTAGAAGCGGCATTAGCGGAGCATCGTCAGATCCTGAT
CGCCGAACCCCCGGACCTTCGTCATATGCTGTGTAGTGGCGAAGCGCAAACTTTACCACAAACTTTAGGC
GGGTTGGTGGCAACCAATTTAGCGGGTCCGCGTCGTATCCAATATGGCTCGTTTCGTGATCATGTGTTAG
GCGTCCGTGCCGTTAATGGTCGCGGAGAGCTGATTCATAGCGGTGGTCGTGTCCTCAAGAACGTTACCGG
CCTGGATTTCTCCAAACTGTTAACCGGTAGCTTCGGCACTCTTGCAGTCCTCACCGAGATTACGTTGAAA
GTGTTGCCGGCCGATGAAACGGTAGGGACACTCATTTTACCTTGTAGCTCTCCTGAACAGGCCGTGCATC
TGCTCTCCGCCGGATTAGGAAGTCCATTTGGGGTTACCGGAGCAGCCTGGGTCGCACACCTGGATGCTGC
GTGTGGTCCGGCGGCGTTGCTTCGTATCGAGGCATTCGCTCCTAGTGCCCACTACCGTCTTGAGAAACTC
CAAGCGATGCTTGGCGGTCATCTGTTGGGTCATAAAGAAAGTGTTACACTTTGGCGTGATGTCCGCGACG
TTCGCTTTCTCACCCACGCGCCGACTGATGCAATTTGGCGTGTTTCTGTGGCACCGAGCGTTGGCCCCGC
GATCGTTAGCACGGCACAACAATCGGGTGGCGCAGTTCAAATGGATTGGGGTGGCGGATTGGTCTGGGTG
AGCGCACCAGCCAATACCGAAACCCACCATGCGTTGACACGTGCAGTTGCCTCAGTGAAAGGTAGCTGGA
CCTTAATGCGTGCGCCGGATGCCATGCGTCAAGCAGTTGATGTTATCCCACCAGAGCCGGCCGCCCTGGC
TCGTTTGGGTGCAGGTGTGCGCGAAGCATTCGACCCATATGGCTTATTTAACCGCGGCCGTATGCGCGTG
GTTAGTGCGGCCGCACTCGAGCATCATCACCAT
